Addgene plasmid #99836: env8 25nt J1/13
Purpose: GFPuv reporter that places expression of a fluorescent protein reporter (GFPuv) under control of the env8HyCbl riboswitch.
Depositing lab: Robert Batey. Depositing organization: University of Colorado, Boulder. Publication: Mechanistic Insights into Cofactor-Dependent Coupling of RNA Folding and mRNA Transcription/Translation by a Cobalamin Riboswitch. Polaski JT, Holmstrom ED, Nesbitt DJ, Batey RT. Cell Rep. 2016 May 3;15(5):1100-10. doi: 10.1016/j.celrep.2016.03.087. Epub 2016 Apr 21. PubMed 27117410.
Backbone
  Vector backbone: pRR5
  Vector type: Bacterial Expression
Growth in bacteria
  Bacterial resistance: Ampicillin, 100 μg/mL
  Growth temperature: 37°C
  Growth strain: DH5alpha
  Copy number: Low Copy
Gene/Insert
  Gene/Insert name: env8 25nt J1/13
  Mutation: J1/13 with 25 nucleotides
  Tag / fusion protein: GFPuv (C terminal on insert)
  Cloning method: Restriction Enzyme; 5′ cloning site unknown (unknown if destroyed); 3′ cloning site unknown (unknown if destroyed)
Terms and licenses: Academic/Nonprofit Terms; Industry Terms: Not Available to Industry
How to cite: env8 25nt J1/13 was a gift from Robert Batey (Addgene plasmid # 99836 ; http://n2t.net/addgene:99836 ; RRID:Addgene_99836)
