[The description below was written by a language model from this plasmid's Addgene catalogue record.]
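Description:
env8 25nt J1/13 is a bacterial expression reporter plasmid built on the pRR5 backbone. It is maintained at low copy number in E. coli and selected with ampicillin. The record does not name the origin of replication or the promoter that drives the reporter transcript, and no feature table is available. The cloning sites used for the restriction-enzyme insertion are also recorded as unknown.

The payload is a variant of the env8HyCbl riboswitch, a cobalamin-sensing regulatory RNA element, placed upstream of GFPuv so that expression of the fluorescent protein is controlled by the riboswitch. GFPuv is listed as a C-terminal fusion relative to the insert, meaning the reporter coding sequence lies downstream of the riboswitch. In such a design, ligand binding to the RNA changes its fold and alters expression of the downstream gene, so cellular fluorescence reports riboswitch activity in vivo. The defining feature of this variant is an altered J1/13 element, recorded as containing 25 nucleotides. By standard riboswitch nomenclature, this would be the joining strand between helices P1 and P13. The record does not say how this length compares with the wild-type sequence.

The construct appears to be one of a set of riboswitch variants for studying how changes in riboswitch architecture affect cobalamin-dependent gene regulation. This matches the associated study's focus on how cofactor-dependent RNA folding is coupled to mRNA transcription and translation. Its typical use would be cell-based fluorescence assays comparing reporter output with and without the cobalamin ligand.
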