>Addgene plasmid #99836 | env8 25nt J1/13 | addgene full sequence | sequence record 192116 | Addgene NGS Result
GGCCTAAAAGCGTAGTGGGAAAGTGACGTGAAATTCGTCCAGATTACTTGATACGGTTATACTCCGAATG
CCACCTAGGCCATACAACATACAACATACAACATACGAGCAAGGAGACTCAACATGCTGATGATTACGCC
AAGCTTGCATGCCTGCAGGTCGACTCTAGAGGATCCCCGGGTACCGGTAGAAAAAATGAGTAAAGGAGAA
GAACTTTTCACTGGAGTTGTCCCAATTCTTGTTGAATTAGATGGTGATGTTAATGGGCACAAATTTTCTG
TCAGTGGAGAGGGTGAAGGTGATGCAACATACGGAAAACTTACCCTTAAATTTATTTGCACTACTGGAAA
ACTACCTGTTCCATGGCCAACACTTGTCACTACTTTCTCTTATGGTGTTCAATGCTTTTCCCGTTATCCG
GATCATATGAAACGGCATGACTTTTTCAAGAGTGCCATGCCCGAAGGTTATGTACAGGAACGCACTATAT
CTTTCAAAGATGACGGGAACTACAAGACGCGTGCTGAAGTCAAGTTTGAAGGTGATACCCTTGTTAATCG
TATCGAGTTAAAAGGTATTGATTTTAAAGAAGATGGAAACATTCTCGGACACAAACTCGAGTACAACTAT
AACTCACACAATGTATACATCACGGCAGACAAACAAAAGAATGGAATCAAAGCTAACTTCAAAATTCGCC
ACAACATTGAAGATGGATCCGTTCAACTAGCAGACCATTATCAACAAAATACTCCAATTGGCGATGGCCC
TGTCCTTTTACCAGACAACCATTACCTGTCGACACAATCTGCCCTTTCGAAAGATCCCAACGAAAAGCGT
GACCACATGGTCCTTCTTGAGTTTGTAACTGCTGCTGGGATTACACATGGCATGGATGAGCTCTACAAAT
AATGAATTCCAACTGAGCGCCGGTCGCTACCATTACCAACTTGTCTGGTGTCAAAAATAATAGGCCTACT
AGTCGGCCGTACGGGCCCTTTCGTCTCGCGCGTTTCGGTGATGACGGTGAAAACCTCTGACACATGCAGC
TCCCGGAGACGGTCACAGCTTGTCTGTAAGCGGATGCCGGGAGCAGACAAGCCCGTCAGGGCGCGTCAGC
GGGTGTTGGCGGGTGTCGGGGCTGGCTTAACTATGCGGCATCAGAGCAGATTGTACTGAGAGTGCACCAT
ATGCGGTGTGAAATACCGCACAGATGCGTAAGGAGAAAATACCGCATCAGGCGGCCTTAAGGGCCTCGTG
ATACGCCTATTTTTATAGGTTAATGTCATGATAATAATGGTTTCTTAGACGTCAGGTGGCACTTTTCGGG
GAAATGTGCGCGGAACCCCTATTTGTTTATTTTTCTAAATACATTCAAATATGTATCCGCTCATGAGACA
ATAACCCTGATAAATGCTTCAATAATATTGAAAAAGGAAGAGTATGAGTATTCAACATTTCCGTGTCGCC
CTTATTCCCTTTTTTGCGGCATTTTGCCTTCCTGTTTTTGCTCACCCAGAAACGCTGGTGAAAGTAAAAG
ATGCTGAAGATCAGTTGGGTGCACGAGTGGGTTACATCGAACTGGATCTCAACAGCGGTAAGATCCTTGA
GAGTTTTCGCCCCGAAGAACGTTTTCCAATGATGAGCACTTTTAAAGTTCTGCTATGTGGCGCGGTATTA
TCCCGTGTTGACGCCGGGCAAGAGCAACTCGGTCGCCGCATACACTATTCTCAGAATGACTTGGTTGAGT
ACTCACCAGTCACAGAAAAGCATCTTACGGATGGCATGACAGTAAGAGAATTATGCAGTGCTGCCATAAC
CATGAGTGATAACACTGCGGCCAACTTACTTCTGACAACGATCGGAGGACCGAAGGAGCTAACCGCTTTT
TTGCACAACATGGGGGATCATGTAACTCGCCTTGATCGTTGGGAACCGGAGCTGAATGAAGCCATACCAA
ACGACGAGCGTGACACCACGATGCCTGCAGCAATGGCAACAACGTTGCGCAAACTATTAACTGGCGAACT
ACTTACTCTAGCTTCCCGGCAACAATTAATAGACTGGATGGAGGCGGATAAAGTTGCAGGACCACTTCTG
CGCTCGGCCCTTCCGGCTGGCTGGTTTATTGCTGATAAATCTGGAGCCGGTGAGCGTGGGTCTCGCGGTA
TCATTGCAGCACTGGGGCCAGATGGTAAGCCCTCCCGTATCGTAGTTATCTACACGACGGGGAGTCAGGC
AACTATGGATGAACGAAATAGACAGATCGCTGAGATAGGTGCCTCACTGATTAAGCATTGGTAACTGTCA
GACCAAGTTTACTCATATATACTTTAGATTGATTTAAAACTTCATTTTTAATTTAAAAGGATCTAGGTGA
AGATCCTTTTTGATAATCTCATGACCAAAATCCCTTAACGTGAGTTTTCGTTCCACTGAGCGTCAGACCC
CGTAGAAAAGATCAAAGGATCTTCTTGAGATCCTTTTTTTCTGCGCGTAATCTGCTGCTTGCAAACAAAA
AAACCACCGCTACCAGCGGTGGTTTGTTTGCCGGATCAAGAGCTACCAACTCTTTTTCCGAAGGTAACTG
GCTTCAGCAGAGCGCAGATACCAAATACTGTCCTTCTAGTGTAGCCGTAGTTAGGCCACCACTTCAAGAA
CTCTGTAGCACCGCCTACATACCTCGCTCTGCTAATCCTGTTACCAGTGGCTGCTGCCAGTGGCGATAAG
TCGTGTCTTACCGGGTTGGACTCAAGACGATAGTTACCGGATAAGGCGCAGCGGTCGGGCTGAACGGGGG
GTTCGTGCACACAGCCCAGCTTGGAGCGAACGACCTACACCGAACTGAGATACCTACAGCGTGAGCTATG
AGAAAGCGCCACGCTTCCCGAAGGGAGAAAGGCGGACAGGTATCCGGTAAGCGGCAGGGTCGGAACAGGA
GAGCGCACGAGGGAGCTTCCAGGGGGAAACGCCTGGTATCTTTATAGTCCTGTCGGGTTTCGCCACCTCT
GACTTGAGCGTCGATTTTTGTGATGCTCGTCAGGGGGGCGGAGCCTATGGAAAAACGCCAGCAACGCGGC
CTTTTTACGGTTCCTGGCCTTTTGCTGGCCTTTTGCTCACATGTTCTTTCCTGCGTTATCCCCTGATTCT
GTGGATAACCGTATTACCGCCTTTGAGTGAGCTGATACCGCTCGCCGCAGCCGAACGACCGAGCGCAGCG
AGTCAGTGAGCGAGGAAGCGGAAGAGCGCCTGATGCGGTATTTTCTCCTTACGCATCTGTGCGGTATTTC
ACACCGCATATGGTGCACTCTCAGTACAATCTGCTCTGATGCCGCATAGTTAAGCCAGTATACACTCCGC
TATCGCTACGTGACTGGGTCATGGCTGCGCCCCGACACCCGCCAACACCCGCTGACGCGCCCTGACGGGC
TTGTCTGCTCCCGGCATCCGCTTACAGACAAGCTGTGACCGTCTCCGGGAGCTGCATGTGTCAGAGGTTT
TCACCGTCATCACCGAAACGCGCGAGGCAGCTGCGGTAAAGCTCATCAGCGTGGTCGTGAAGCGATTCAC
AGATGTCTGCCTGTTCATCCGCGTCCAGCTCGTTGAGTTTCTCCAGAAGCGTTAATGTCTGGCTTCTGAT
AAAGCGGGCCATGTTAAGGGCGGTTTTTTCCTGTTTGGTCACTGATGCCTCCGTGTAAGGGGGATTTCTG
TTCATGGGGGTAATGATACCGATGAAACGAGAGAGGATGCTCACGATACGGGTTACTGATGATGAACATG
CCCGGTTACTGGAACGTTGTGAGGGTAAACAACTGGCGGTATGGATGCGGCGGGACCAGAGAAAAATCAC
TCAGGGTCAATGCCAGCGCTTCGTTAATACAGATGTAGGTGTTCCACAGGGTAGCCAGCAGCATCCTGCG
ATGCAGATCCGGAACATAATGGTGCAGGGCGCTGACTTCCGCGTTTCCAGACTTTACGAAACACGGAAAC
CGAAGACCATTCATGTTGTTGCTCAGGTCGCAGACGTTTTGCAGCAGCAGTCGCTTCACGTTCGCTCGCG
TATCGGTGATTCATTCTGCTAACCAGTAAGGCAACCCCGCCAGCCTAGCCGGGTCCTCAACGACAGGAGC
ACGATCATGCGCACCCGTGGCCAGGACCCAACGCTGCCCGAGAATGCGCATTGTTGCCTGGCGGCAGTAG
CGCGGTGGTCCCACCTGACCCCATGCCGAACTCAGAAGCGAAACGCCGTAGCGCCGATGGTAGTGTGGGG
TCTCCCCATGCGAGAGTAGGGAACTGCCAGGCATCAAATAAAACGAAAGGCTCAGTCGAAAGACTGGGCC
TTTCGTTTTATCTGTTGTTTGTCGGTGAACGCTCTCCTGAGTAGGACAAATCCGCCGGGAGCGGATTTGA
ACGTTGCGAAGCAACGGCCCGGAGGGTGGCGGGCAGGACGCCCGCCATAAACTGCCAGGCATCAAATTAA
GCAGAAGGCCATCCTGACGGATGGCCTTTTTGCGCTAGCCACAGCTAACACCACGTCGTCCCTATCTGCT
GCCCTAGGTCTATGAGTGGTTGCTGGATAACTTTACGGGCATGCATAAGGCTCGTATAATATATTCATAT
AATAAT
