>Addgene plasmid #99836 | env8 25nt J1/13 | depositor partial sequence | sequence record 192106 | env8 25nt J1/13 sequence 120 bps
GGCCTAAAAGCGTAGTGGGAAAGTGACGTGAAATTCGTCCAGATTACTTGATACGGTTATACTCCGAATG
CCACCTAGGCCATACAACATACAACATACAACATACGAGCAAGGAGACTC
